Addgene plasmid #89334: pSG424 ELKC(S383A)
Purpose: Elk1 cDNA encoding aa 307-428, aa383 mutated from ser-Ala, The PCR product was cut with BamH1 and Xba 1(365bp). pSG424 was cut with Bam H1 and Xba1. The Elk1 fragment was ligated into the BamH1
Depositing lab: Roger Davis. Depositing organization: University of Massachusetts, Worcester. Publication: Integration of MAP kinase signal transduction pathways at the serum response element. Whitmarsh AJ, Shore P, Sharrocks AD, Davis RJ. Science. 1995 Jul 21. 269(5222):403-7. 10.1126/science.7618106 PubMed 7618106.
Backbone
  Vector backbone: pSG424
  Backbone size w/o insert (bp): 3396
  Total vector size (bp): 3517
  Vector type: Mammalian Expression
Growth in bacteria
  Bacterial resistance: Ampicillin, 100 μg/mL
  Growth temperature: 37°C
  Growth strain: DH5alpha
  Copy number: Unknown
Gene/Insert
  Gene/Insert name: ELK1 (alt name: ELK1, ETS transcription factor)
  Species: H. sapiens (human)
  Insert size (bp): 365
  Mutation: encodes aa 307-428, changed serine 383 to alanine 383
  GenBank ID: NC_000023.11
  Entrez Gene: ELK1
  Tag / fusion protein: Gal 4 (N terminal on backbone)
  Cloning method: Restriction Enzyme; 5′ cloning site BamHI (not destroyed); 3′ cloning site Xba I (not destroyed)
  Sequencing primers: 5′ SV40pro_F_primer; 3′ pBRev Bam_primer
Resource information
  A portion of this plasmid was derived from a plasmid made by: R. Marais, J. Wynne, R. Treisman, Cell 73, 381
Terms and licenses: Academic/Nonprofit Terms; Industry Terms: Not Available to Industry
How to cite: pSG424 ELKC(S383A) was a gift from Roger Davis (Addgene plasmid # 89334 ; http://n2t.net/addgene:89334 ; RRID:Addgene_89334)
