[The description below was written by a language model from this plasmid's Addgene catalogue record and pLannotate feature annotations shown in this document.]
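Description:
pSG424 ELKC(S383A) is a mammalian expression plasmid built on the pSG424 backbone, which supplies the DNA-binding domain of the yeast transcriptional activator GAL4 for making N-terminal fusion proteins. It is maintained in E. coli through a high-copy ColE1/pMB1-type origin and selected with ampicillin via the β-lactamase gene and its native promoter. Remnants of pBR322, namely a fragment of the tetracycline resistance gene and part of the bom region, are also detected but are not functional markers. The catalogue lists a total size of 3,517 bp, whereas the sequenced record that was annotated is 3,718 nt, a discrepancy the record does not explain.

The expression unit is driven by the SV40 enhancer and early promoter, which spans the numbering origin of the circular sequence. It leads directly into the truncated GAL4 DNA-binding domain, joined to a human ELK1 fragment cloned between BamHI and XbaI sites that were both preserved. This fragment encodes residues 307 to 428, the C-terminal portion of the ETS-family transcription factor, and carries a serine-to-alanine change at position 383. A short piece of SV40 large T antigen sequence and the SV40 polyadenylation signal follow the insert and terminate the transcript.

Fusions of this kind tether the ELK1 C-terminal region to GAL4 binding sites on a co-transfected reporter, so its transcriptional activity can be measured independently of ELK1's own DNA binding or its ternary complex with SRF. The alanine substitution removes a potential phosphoacceptor residue. Given the associated work on MAP kinase pathway integration at the serum response element, the construct most likely serves as a non-phosphorylatable comparison to the wild-type fusion.
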