Features (pLannotate 1.2.2; 10 found; start..end, strand, type, name):
    172..612     +  CDS            GAL4 DNA binding domain: DNA binding domain of the GAL4 transcriptional activator; Saccharomyces cerevisiae GAL4 (truncated)
    610..993     +  CDS            ELK1 (fragment): ELK1_HUMAN - Experimental evidence at protein level: Swiss-Prot protein existence level 1. Transcription factor that binds to purine-rich DNA sequences. Forms a ternary complex with SRF and the ETS and SRF motifs of the serum response element (SRE) on the promoter region of immediate early genes such as FOS and IER2. Induces target gene transcription upon JNK- signaling pathway stimulation (By similarity). From Homo sapiens (Human).
   1009..1094    +  CDS            large T antigen (fragment): large T antigen from SV40 (simian virus 40)
   1117..1251    +  polyA_signal   SV40 poly(A) signal: SV40 polyadenylation signal
   1252..1531    +  CDS            TcR (fragment): tetracycline efflux protein; tet; confers resistance to tetracycline
   1531..1583    +  misc_feature   bom (fragment): basis of mobility region from pBR322
   1769..2357    -  rep_origin     ori: high-copy-number ColE1/pMB1/pBR322/pUC origin of replication
   2528..3388    -  CDS            AmpR: β-lactamase; bla; confers resistance to ampicillin, carbenicillin, and related antibiotics
   3389..3493    -  promoter       AmpR promoter: bla
   3525..140     +  promoter       SV40 promoter (across the origin): SV40 enhancer and early promoter
>Addgene plasmid #89334 | pSG424 ELKC(S383A) | addgene full sequence | sequence record 176433 | Addgene NGS Result
CCGCCCATCCCGCCCCTAACTCCGCCCAGTTCCGCCCATTCTCCGCCCCATGGCTGACTAATTTTTTTTA
TTTATGCAGAGGCCGAGGCCGCCTCGGCCTCTGAGCTATTCCAGAAGTAGTGAAGAGGCTTTTTTGGAGG
AGATCTAAGCTTGAAGCAAGCCTCCTGAAAGATGAAGCTACTGTCTTCTATCGAACAAGCATGCGATATT
TGCCGACTTAAAAAGCTCAAGTGCTCCAAAGAAAAACCGAAGTGCGCCAAGTGTCTGAAGAACAACTGGG
AGTGTCGCTACTCTCCCAAAACCAAAAGGTCTCCGCTGACTAGGGCACATCTGACAGAAGTGGAATCAAG
GCTAGAAAGACTGGAACAGCTATTTCTACTGATTTTTCCTCGAGAAGACCTTGACATGATTTTGAAAATG
GATTCTTTACAGGATATAAAAGCATTGTTAACAGGATTATTTGTACAAGATAATGTGAATAAAGATGCCG
TCACAGATAGATTGGCTTCAGTGGAGACTGATATGCCTCTAACATTGAGACAGCATAGAATAAGTGCGAC
ATCATCATCGGAAGAGAGTAGTAACAAAGGTCAAAGACAGTTGACTGTATCGCCGGAATTCCCGGGGATC
CCCCAGCCGCAGAAGGGCCGGAAGCCCCGGGACCTAGAGCTTCCACTCAGCCCGAGCCTGCTAGGTGGGC
CGGGACCCGAACGGACCCCAGGATCGGGAAGTGGCTCCGGCCTCCAGGCTCCGGGGCCGGCGCTGACCCC
ATCCCTGCTTCCTACGCATACATTGACCCCGGTGCTGCTGACACCCAGCTCGCTGCCTCCTAGCATTCAC
TTCTGGAGCACCCTGGCTCCCATTGCGCCCCGTAGCCCGGCCAAGCTCTCCTTCCAGTTTCCATCCAGTG
GCAGCGCCCAGGTGCACATCCCTTCTATCAGCGTGGATGGCCTCTCGACCCCCGTGGTGCTCTCCCCAGG
GCCCCAGAAGCCATTATCTAGATAAGTAATGATCATAATCAGCCATATCACATCTGTAGAGGTTTTACTT
GCTTTAAAAAACCTCCCACACCTCCCCCTGAACCTGAAACATAAAATGAATGCAATTGTTGTTGTTAACT
TGTTTATTGCAGCTTATAATGGTTACAAATAAAGCAATAGCATCACAAATTTCACAAATAAAGCATTTTT
TTCACTGCATTCTAGTTGTGGTTTGTCCAAACTCATCAATGTATCTTATCATGTCTGGATCGATCCTCTA
CGCCGGACGCATCGTGGCCGGCATCACCGGCGCCACAGGTGCGGTTGCTGGCGCCTATATCGCCGACATC
ACCGATGGGGAAGATCGGGCTCGCCACTTCGGGCTCATGAGCGCTTGTTTCGGCGTGGGTATGGTGGCAG
GCCCCGTGGCCGGGGGACTGTTGGGCGCCATCTCCTTGCATGCACCATTCCTTGCGGCGGCGGTGCTCAA
CGGCCTCAACCTACTACTGGGCTGCTTCCTAATGCAGGAGTCGCATAAGGGAGAGCGTCGATATGCGGTG
TGAAATACCGCACAGATGCGTAAGGAGAAAATACCGCATCAGGCGCTCTTCCGCTTCCTCGCTCACTGAC
TCGCTGCGCTCGGTCGTTCGGCTGCGGCGAGCGGTATCAGCTCACTCAAAGGCGGTAATACGGTTATCCA
CAGAATCAGGGGATAACGCAGGAAAGAACATGTGAGCAAAAGGCCAGCAAAAGGCCAGGAACCGTAAAAA
GGCCGCGTTGCTGGCGTTTTTCCATAGGCTCCGCCCCCCTGACGAGCATCACAAAAATCGACGCTCAAGT
CAGAGGTGGCGAAACCCGACAGGACTATAAAGATACCAGGCGTTTCCCCCTGGAAGCTCCCTCGTGCGCT
CTCCTGTTCCGACCCTGCCGCTTACCGGATACCTGTCCGCCTTTCTCCCTTCGGGAAGCGTGGCGCTTTC
TCATAGCTCACGCTGTAGGTATCTCAGTTCGGTGTAGGTCGTTCGCTCCAAGCTGGGCTGTGTGCACGAA
CCCCCCGTTCAGCCCGACCGCTGCGCCTTATCCGGTAACTATCGTCTTGAGTCCAACCCGGTAAGACACG
ACTTATCGCCACTGGCAGCAGCCACTGGTAACAGGATTAGCAGAGCGAGGTATGTAGGCGGTGCTACAGA
GTTCTTGAAGTGGTGGCCTAACTACGGCTACACTAGAAGGACAGTATTTGGTATCTGCGCTCTGCTGAAG
CCAGTTACCTTCGGAAAAAGAGTTGGTAGCTCTTGATCCGGCAAACAAACCACCGCTGGTAGCGGTGGTT
TTTTTGTTTGCAAGCAGCAGATTACGCGCAGAAAAAAAGGATCTCAAGAAGATCCTTTGATCTTTTCTAC
GGGGTCTGACGCTCAGTGGAACGAAAACTCACGTTAAGGGATTTTGGTCATGAGATTATCAAAAAGGATC
TTCACCTAGATCCTTTTAAATTAAAAATGAAGTTTTAAATCAATCTAAAGTATATATGAGTAAACTTGGT
CTGACAGTTACCAATGCTTAATCAGTGAGGCACCTATCTCAGCGATCTGTCTATTTCGTTCATCCATAGT
TGCCTGACTCCCCGTCGTGTAGATAACTACGATACGGGAGGGCTTACCATCTGGCCCCAGTGCTGCAATG
ATACCGCGAGACCCACGCTCACCGGCTCCAGATTTATCAGCAATAAACCAGCCAGCCGGAAGGGCCGAGC
GCAGAAGTGGTCCTGCAACTTTATCCGCCTCCATCCAGTCTATTAATTGTTGCCGGGAAGCTAGAGTAAG
TAGTTCGCCAGTTAATAGTTTGCGCAACGTTGTTGCCATTGCTGCAGGCATCGTGGTGTCACGCTCGTCG
TTTGGTATGGCTTCATTCAGCTCCGGTTCCCAACGATCAAGGCGAGTTACATGATCCCCCATGTTGTGCA
AAAAAGCGGTTAGCTCCTTCGGTCCTCCGATCGTTGTCAGAAGTAAGTTGGCCGCAGTGTTATCACTCAT
GGTTATGGCAGCACTGCATAATTCTCTTACTGTCATGCCATCCGTAAGATGCTTTTCTGTGACTGGTGAG
TACTCAACCAAGTCATTCTGAGAATAGTGTATGCGGCGACCGAGTTGCTCTTGCCCGGCGTCAACACGGG
ATAATACCGCGCCACATAGCAGAACTTTAAAAGTGCTCATCATTGGAAAACGTTCTTCGGGGCGAAAACT
CTCAAGGATCTTACCGCTGTTGAGATCCAGTTCGATGTAACCCACTCGTGCACCCAACTGATCTTCAGCA
TCTTTTACTTTCACCAGCGTTTCTGGGTGAGCAAAAACAGGAAGGCAAAATGCCGCAAAAAAGGGAATAA
GGGCGACACGGAAATGTTGAATACTCATACTCTTCCTTTTTCAATATTATTGAAGCATTTATCAGGGTTA
TTGTCTCATGAGCGGATACATATTTGAATGTATTTAGAAAAATAAACAAATAGGGGTTCCGCGCACATTT
CCCCGAAAAGTGCCACCTGACCTTCTGAGGCGGAAAGAACCAGCTGTGGAATGTGTGTCAGTTAGGGTGT
GGAAAGTCCCCAGGCTCCCCAGCAGGCAGAAGTATGCAAAGCATGCATCTCAATTAGTCAGCAAGGAAAG
TCCCCAGGCTCCCCAGCAGGCAGAAGTATGCAAAGCATGCATCTCAATTAGTCAGCAACCATAGTCCCGC
CCCTAACT
